Addgene plasmid #154246: pN3-sTRAIL
Purpose: Plasmid compatible with non-viral delivery for secretion of trimeric human TRAIL
Depositing lab: Jordan Green. Depositing organization: Johns Hopkins University and School of Medicine. Publication: Poly(beta-amino ester) nanoparticles enable tumor-specific TRAIL secretion and a bystander effect to treat liver cancer. Vaughan HJ, Zamboni CG, Radant NP, Bhardwaj P, Revai Lechtich E, Hassan LF, Shah K, Green JJ. Mol Ther Oncolytics. 2021 Apr 16;21:377-388. doi: 10.1016/j.omto.2021.04.004. eCollection 2021 Jun 25. PubMed 34189258.
Backbone
  Vector backbone: pN3 Control
  Backbone size w/o insert (bp): 3974
  Total vector size (bp): 5147
  Vector type: Mammalian Expression
  Selectable markers: Neomycin (select with G418)
Growth in bacteria
  Bacterial resistance: Kanamycin, 50 μg/mL
  Growth temperature: 37°C
  Growth strain: DH5alpha
  Copy number: Unknown
Gene/Insert
  Gene/Insert name: Secretable Tumor Necrosis Factor-Related Apoptosis-Inducing Ligand (alt name: sTRAIL)
  Species: H. sapiens (human)
  Promoter: CMV Promoter
  Cloning method: Restriction Enzyme; 5′ cloning site NheI (not destroyed); 3′ cloning site XhoI (not destroyed)
  Sequencing primers: 5′ AGAGCTGGTTTAGTGAACCG; 3′ GAATTCGAAGCTTGAGCTCG
Terms and licenses: Academic/Nonprofit Terms; Industry Terms: Not Available to Industry
How to cite: pN3-sTRAIL was a gift from Jordan Green (Addgene plasmid # 154246 ; http://n2t.net/addgene:154246 ; RRID:Addgene_154246)
