[The description below was written by a language model from this plasmid's Addgene catalogue record and pLannotate feature annotations shown in this document.]
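Description:
pN3-sTRAIL is a mammalian expression plasmid built on the pN3 Control backbone and designed to make transfected cells secrete a trimeric form of human TRAIL (TNFSF10), the apoptosis-inducing TNF-family ligand. It is propagated in E. coli from a high-copy ColE1/pUC-type origin and also carries an f1 phage origin. A single NeoR/KanR (Tn5 aminoglycoside phosphotransferase) gene provides both selections. A bacterial bla-type promoter drives it for kanamycin resistance, and the SV40 enhancer/early promoter drives it for G418 selection in mammalian cells, with an HSV TK polyadenylation signal downstream. The short ble, SV40 large T antigen and bGH poly(A) fragments called by the annotation appear to be backbone remnants rather than functional parts. The catalogue lists a total size of 5,147 bp, while the sequenced record is 5,192 nt.

The payload sits between NheI and XhoI sites, under the human CMV immediate-early enhancer and promoter, and is terminated by the SV40 poly(A) signal. The feature table shows three consecutive coding segments on the same strand, consistent with a single fusion protein. These are an N-terminal fragment of human FLT3 ligand, a short fragment of yeast GCN4, and a fragment of human TNFSF10. The record does not spell out each segment's role. The arrangement fits the stated purpose, though: the FLT3L portion presumably supplies the secretion function, the GCN4 piece is of the kind used as a leucine/isoleucine-zipper oligomerisation domain to promote trimer formation, and the TRAIL fragment provides the receptor-binding activity.

The plasmid is intended for non-viral gene delivery. The associated work used poly(beta-amino ester) nanoparticles to achieve tumour-specific TRAIL secretion, producing a bystander killing effect on neighbouring cells in a liver cancer model.
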