Features (pLannotate 1.2.2; 17 found; start..end, strand, type, name):
      2..305     +  enhancer       CMV enhancer: human cytomegalovirus immediate early enhancer
    306..509     +  promoter       CMV promoter: human cytomegalovirus (CMV) immediate early promoter
    538..1083    +  CDS            FLT3LG (fragment): FLT3L_HUMAN - Experimental evidence at protein level: Swiss-Prot protein existence level 1. Stimulates the proliferation of early hematopoietic cells by activating FLT3. Synergizes well with a number of other colony stimulating factors and interleukins. From Homo sapiens (Human).
   1084..1179    +  CDS            GCN4 (fragment): GCN4_YEAST - Also known as AAS101 From Saccharomyces cerevisiae (strain ATCC 204508 / S288c) (Baker's yeast).
   1186..1746    +  CDS            TNFSF10 (fragment): TNF10_HUMAN - Also known as APO2L, TRAIL. Experimental evidence at protein level: Swiss-Prot protein existence level 1. Cytokine that binds to TNFRSF10A/TRAILR1, TNFRSF10B/TRAILR2, TNFRSF10C/TRAILR3, TNFRSF10D/TRAILR4 and possibly also to TNFRSF11B/OPG (PubMed:26457518, PubMed:10549288). Induces apoptosis. Its activity may be modulated by binding to the decoy receptors TNFRSF10C/TRAILR3, TNFRSF10D/TRAILR4 and TNFRSF11B/OPG that cannot induce apoptosis. From Homo sapiens (Human).
   1750..1801    +  misc_feature   MCS: multiple cloning site
   1815..1898    +  CDS            large T antigen (fragment): large T antigen from SV40 (simian virus 40)
   1921..2042    +  polyA_signal   SV40 poly(A) signal: SV40 polyadenylation signal
   2076..2504    -  rep_origin     f1 ori (sequence partly withheld): f1 bacteriophage origin of replication; arrow indicates direction of (+) strand synthesis
   2531..2635    +  promoter       AmpR promoter: bla
   2637..2994    +  promoter       SV40 promoter: SV40 enhancer and early promoter
   3029..3823    +  CDS            NeoR/KanR: aminoglycoside phosphotransferase from Tn5; aph(3')-II (or nptII); confers resistance to neomycin, kanamycin, and G418 (Geneticin®)
   3844..3996    +  CDS            ble (fragment): BLE_KLEPN - Experimental evidence at protein level: Swiss-Prot protein existence level 1. Binding protein with a strong affinity to the bleomycin family of antibiotics. Binds to CL990; an antimitotic-antibiotic compound. From Klebsiella pneumoniae.
   4055..4102    +  polyA_signal   HSV TK poly(A) signal: herpes simplex virus thymidine kinase polyadenylation signal (Cole and Stacy, 1985)
   4193..4209    -  polyA_signal   bGH poly(A) signal (fragment): bovine growth hormone polyadenylation signal
   4431..5019    +  rep_origin     ori: high-copy-number ColE1/pMB1/pBR322/pUC origin of replication
   5134..5192    +  enhancer       CMV enhancer (fragment): human cytomegalovirus immediate early enhancer
>Addgene plasmid #154246 | pN3-sTRAIL | addgene full sequence | sequence record 314870 | Addgene NGS Result
GCGTTACATAACTTACGGTAAATGGCCCGCCTGGCTGACCGCCCAACGACCCCCGCCCATTGACGTCAAT
AATGACGTATGTTCCCATAGTAACGCCAATAGGGACTTTCCATTGACGTCAATGGGTGGAGTATTTACGG
TAAACTGCCCACTTGGCAGTACATCAAGTGTATCATATGCCAAGTACGCCCCCTATTGACGTCAATGACG
GTAAATGGCCCGCCTGGCATTATGCCCAGTACATGACCTTATGGGACTTTCCTACTTGGCAGTACATCTA
CGTATTAGTCATCGCTATTACCATGGTGATGCGGTTTTGGCAGTACATCAATGGGCGTGGATAGCGGTTT
GACTCACGGGGATTTCCAAGTCTCCACCCCATTGACGTCAATGGGAGTTTGTTTTGGCACCAAAATCAAC
GGGACTTTCCAAAATGTCGTAACAACTCCGCCCCATTGACGCAAATGGGCGGTAGGCGTGTACGGTGGGA
GGTCTATATAAGCAGAGCTGGTTTAGTGAACCGTCAGATCCGCTAGCATGACAGTGCTGGCGCCAGCCTG
GAGCCCAACAACCTATCTCCTCCTGCTGCTGCTGCTGAGCTCGGGACTCAGTGGGACCCAGGACTGCTCC
TTCCAACACAGCCCCATCTCCTCCGACTTCGCTGTCAAAATCCGTGAGCTGTCTGACTACCTGCTTCAAG
ATTACCCAGTCACCGTGGCCTCCAACCTGCAGGACGAGGAGCTCTGCGGGGGCCTCTGGCGGCTGGTCCT
GGCACAGCGCTGGATGGAGCGGCTCAAGACTGTCGCTGGGTCCAAGATGCAAGGCTTGCTGGAGCGCGTG
AACACGGAGATACACTTTGTCACCAAATGTGCCTTTCAGCCCCCCCCTAGCTGTCTTCGCTTCGTCCAGA
CCAACATCTCCCGCCTCCTGCAGGAGACCTCCGAGCAGCTGGTGGCGCTGAAGCCCTGGATCACTCGCCA
GAACTTCTCCCGGTGCCTGGAGCTGCAGTGTCAGCCCGACTCCTCAACCCTGCCACCCCCATGGAGTCCC
CGGCCCCTGGAGGCCACAGCCCCGACAGCCCCGATGAAGCAGATCGAGGACAAAATTGAGGAAATCCTGT
CCAAGATTTACCACATCGAGAACGAGATCGCCCGGATTAAGAAACTCATTGGCGAGAGGGAATTCACCTC
TGAGGAAACCATTTCTACAGTTCAAGAAAAGCAACAAAATATTTCTCCCCTAGTGAGAGAAAGAGGTCCT
CAGAGAGTAGCAGCTCACATAACTGGGACCAGAGGAAGAAGCAACACATTGTCCTCTCCAAACTCCAAGA
ATGAAAAGGCTCTGGGCCGCAAAATAAACTCCTGGGAATCATCAAGGAGTGGGCATTCATTCCTGAGCAA
CTTGCACTTGAGGAATGGTGAACTGGTCATCCATGAAAAAGGGTTTTACTACATCTATTCCCAAACATAC
TTTCGATTTCAGGAGGAAATAAAAGAAAACACAAAGAACGACAAACAAATGGTCCAATATATTTACAAAT
ACACAAGTTATCCTGACCCTATATTGTTGATGAAAAGTGCTAGAAATAGTTGTTGGTCTAAAGATGCAGA
ATATGGACTCTATTCCATCTATCAAGGGGGAATATTTGAGCTTAAGGAAAATGACAGAATTTTTGTTTCT
GTAACAAATGAGCACTTGATAGACATGGACCATGAAGCCAGTTTTTTCGGGGCCTTTTTAGTTGGCTAAC
TCGAGCTCAAGCTTCGAATTCTGCAGTCGACGGTACCGCGGGCCCGGGATCGGCCGCGACTCTAGATCAT
AATCAGCCATACCACATTTGTAGAGGTTTTACTTGCTTTAAAAAACCTCCCACACCTCCCCCTGAACCTG
AAACATAAAATGAATGCAATTGTTGTTGTTAACTTGTTTATTGCAGCTTATAATGGTTACAAATAAAGCA
ATAGCATCACAAATTTCACAAATAAAGCATTTTTTTCACTGCATTCTAGTTGTGGTTTGTCCAAACTCAT
CAATGTATCTTAAGGCGTAAATTGTAAGCGTTAATATTTTGTTAAAATTCGCGTTAAATTTTTGTTAAAT
CAGCTCATTTTTTAACCAATAGGCCGAAATCGGCAAAATCCCTTATAAATCAAAAGAATAGACCGAGATA
GGGT
[37 nt withheld, positions 2175-2211]
AAAGAACGTGGACTCCAACGTCAAAGG
[49 nt withheld, positions 2239-2287]
T
[91 nt withheld, positions 2289-2379]
G
[124 nt withheld, positions 2381-2504]
CAGGTGGCACTTTTCGGGGAAATGTGCGCGGAACCCCTATTTGTTTATTTTTCTAAATACATTCAAATAT
GTATCCGCTCATGAGACAATAACCCTGATAAATGCTTCAATAATATTGAAAAAGGAAGAGTCCTGAGGCG
GAAAGAACCAGCTGTGGAATGTGTGTCAGTTAGGGTGTGGAAAGTCCCCAGGCTCCCCAGCAGGCAGAAG
TATGCAAAGCATGCATCTCAATTAGTCAGCAACCAGGTGTGGAAAGTCCCCAGGCTCCCCAGCAGGCAGA
AGTATGCAAAGCATGCATCTCAATTAGTCAGCAACCATAGTCCCGCCCCTAACTCCGCCCATCCCGCCCC
TAACTCCGCCCAGTTCCGCCCATTCTCCGCCCCATGGCTGACTAATTTTTTTTATTTATGCAGAGGCCGA
GGCCGCCTCGGCCTCTGAGCTATTCCAGAAGTAGTGAGGAGGCTTTTTTGGAGGCCTAGGCTTTTGCAAA
GATCGATCAAGAGACAGGATGAGGATCGTTTCGCATGATTGAACAAGATGGATTGCACGCAGGTTCTCCG
GCCGCTTGGGTGGAGAGGCTATTCGGCTATGACTGGGCACAACAGACAATCGGCTGCTCTGATGCCGCCG
TGTTCCGGCTGTCAGCGCAGGGGCGCCCGGTTCTTTTTGTCAAGACCGACCTGTCCGGTGCCCTGAATGA
ACTGCAAGACGAGGCAGCGCGGCTATCGTGGCTGGCCACGACGGGCGTTCCTTGCGCAGCTGTGCTCGAC
GTTGTCACTGAAGCGGGAAGGGACTGGCTGCTATTGGGCGAAGTGCCGGGGCAGGATCTCCTGTCATCTC
ACCTTGCTCCTGCCGAGAAAGTATCCATCATGGCTGATGCAATGCGGCGGCTGCATACGCTTGATCCGGC
TACCTGCCCATTCGACCACCAAGCGAAACATCGCATCGAGCGAGCACGTACTCGGATGGAAGCCGGTCTT
GTCGATCAGGATGATCTGGACGAAGAGCATCAGGGGCTCGCGCCAGCCGAACTGTTCGCCAGGCTCAAGG
CGAGCATGCCCGACGGCGAGGATCTCGTCGTGACCCATGGCGATGCCTGCTTGCCGAATATCATGGTGGA
AAATGGCCGCTTTTCTGGATTCATCGACTGTGGCCGGCTGGGTGTGGCGGACCGCTATCAGGACATAGCG
TTGGCTACCCGTGATATTGCTGAAGAGCTTGGCGGCGAATGGGCTGACCGCTTCCTCGTGCTTTACGGTA
TCGCCGCTCCCGATTCGCAGCGCATCGCCTTCTATCGCCTTCTTGACGAGTTCTTCTGAGCGGGACTCTG
GGGTTCGAAATGACCGACCAAGCGACGCCCAACCTGCCATCACGAGATTTCGATTCCACCGCCGCCTTCT
ATGAAAGGTTGGGCTTCGGAATCGTTTTCCGGGACGCCGGCTGGATGATCCTCCAGCGCGGGGATCTCAT
GCTGGAGTTCTTCGCCCACCCTAGGGGGAGGCTAACTGAAACACGGAAGGAGACAATACCGGAAGGAACC
CGCGCTATGACGGCAATAAAAAGACAGAATAAAACGCACGGTGTTGGGTCGTTTGTTCATAAACGCGGGG
TTCGGTCCCAGGGCTGGCACTCTGTCGATACCCCACCGAGACCCCATTGGGGCCAATACGCCCGCGTTTC
TTCCTTTTCCCCACCCCACCCCCCAAGTTCGGGTGAAGGCCCAGGGCTCGCAGCCAACGTCGGGGCGGCA
GGCCCTGCCATAGCCTCAGGTTACTCATATATACTTTAGATTGATTTAAAACTTCATTTTTAATTTAAAA
GGATCTAGGTGAAGATCCTTTTTGATAATCTCATGACCAAAATCCCTTAACGTGAGTTTTCGTTCCACTG
AGCGTCAGACCCCGTAGAAAAGATCAAAGGATCTTCTTGAGATCCTTTTTTTCTGCGCGTAATCTGCTGC
TTGCAAACAAAAAAACCACCGCTACCAGCGGTGGTTTGTTTGCCGGATCAAGAGCTACCAACTCTTTTTC
CGAAGGTAACTGGCTTCAGCAGAGCGCAGATACCAAATACTGTTCTTCTAGTGTAGCCGTAGTTAGGCCA
CCACTTCAAGAACTCTGTAGCACCGCCTACATACCTCGCTCTGCTAATCCTGTTACCAGTGGCTGCTGCC
AGTGGCGATAAGTCGTGTCTTACCGGGTTGGACTCAAGACGATAGTTACCGGATAAGGCGCAGCGGTCGG
GCTGAACGGGGGGTTCGTGCACACAGCCCAGCTTGGAGCGAACGACCTACACCGAACTGAGATACCTACA
GCGTGAGCTATGAGAAAGCGCCACGCTTCCCGAAGGGAGAAAGGCGGACAGGTATCCGGTAAGCGGCAGG
GTCGGAACAGGAGAGCGCACGAGGGAGCTTCCAGGGGGAAACGCCTGGTATCTTTATAGTCCTGTCGGGT
TTCGCCACCTCTGACTTGAGCGTCGATTTTTGTGATGCTCGTCAGGGGGGCGGAGCCTATGGAAAAACGC
CAGCAACGCGGCCTTTTTACGGTTCCTGGCCTTTTGCTGGCCTTTTGCTCACATGTTCTTTCCTGCGTTA
TCCCCTGATTCTGTGGATAACCGTATTACCGCCATGCATTAGTTATTAATAGTAATCAATTACGGGGTCA
TTAGTTCATAGCCCATATATGGAGTTCC
