>Addgene plasmid #154246 | pN3-sTRAIL | depositor partial sequence | sequence record 298463 | sTRAIL gene
ATGACAGTGCTGGCGCCAGCCTGGAGCCCAACAACCTATCTCCTCCTGCTGCTGCTGCTGAGCTCGGGAC
TCAGTGGGACCCAGGACTGCTCCTTCCAACACAGCCCCATCTCCTCCGACTTCGCTGTCAAAATCCGTGA
GCTGTCTGACTACCTGCTTCAAGATTACCCAGTCACCGTGGCCTCCAACCTGCAGGACGAGGAGCTCTGC
GGGGGCCTCTGGCGGCTGGTCCTGGCACAGCGCTGGATGGAGCGGCTCAAGACTGTCGCTGGGTCCAAGA
TGCAAGGCTTGCTGGAGCGCGTGAACACGGAGATACACTTTGTCACCAAATGTGCCTTTCAGCCCCCCCC
TAGCTGTCTTCGCTTCGTCCAGACCAACATCTCCCGCCTCCTGCAGGAGACCTCCGAGCAGCTGGTGGCG
CTGAAGCCCTGGATCACTCGCCAGAACTTCTCCCGGTGCCTGGAGCTGCAGTGTCAGCCCGACTCCTCAA
CCCTGCCACCCCCATGGAGTCCCCGGCCCCTGGAGGCCACAGCCCCGACAGCCCCGATGAAGCAGATCGA
GGACAAAATTGAGGAAATCCTGTCCAAGATTTACCACATCGAGAACGAGATCGCCCGGATTAAGAAACTC
ATTGGCGAGAGGGAATTCACCTCTGAGGAAACCATTTCTACAGTTCAAGAAAAGCAACAAAATATTTCTC
CCCTAGTGAGAGAAAGAGGTCCTCAGAGAGTAGCAGCTCACATAACTGGGACCAGAGGAAGAAGCAACAC
ATTGTCCTCTCCAAACTCCAAGAATGAAAAGGCTCTGGGCCGCAAAATAAACTCCTGGGAATCATCAAGG
AGTGGGCATTCATTCCTGAGCAACTTGCACTTGAGGAATGGTGAACTGGTCATCCATGAAAAAGGGTTTT
ACTACATCTATTCCCAAACATACTTTCGATTTCAGGAGGAAATAAAAGAAAACACAAAGAACGACAAACA
AATGGTCCAATATATTTACAAATACACAAGTTATCCTGACCCTATATTGTTGATGAAAAGTGCTAGAAAT
AGTTGTTGGTCTAAAGATGCAGAATATGGACTCTATTCCATCTATCAAGGGGGAATATTTGAGCTTAAGG
AAAATGACAGAATTTTTGTTTCTGTAACAAATGAGCACTTGATAGACATGGACCATGAAGCCAGTTTTTT
CGGGGCCTTTTTAGTTGGCTAA
